>Addgene plasmid #208401 | AiP12039 - pAAV-3xSP10ins-AiE0354h-minRho-SYFP2-WPRE3-BGHpA (Alias: CN2039) | addgene full sequence | sequence record 416929 | Addgene NGS Result
TGCTCACATGTCCTGCAGGCAGCTGCGCGCTCGCTCGCTCACTGAGGCCGCCCGGGCGTCGGGCGACCTT
TGGTCGCCCGGCCTCAGTGAGCGAGCGAGCGCGCAGAGAGGGAGTGGCCAACTCCATCACTAGGGGTTCC
TGCGGCCGCACGCGCCGGTACCGAAGCTACCCCTAACACACTATTCTACACACAGAAAATGCTCTTCACT
AGGAAGCTACCCCTAACACACTATTCTACACACAGAAAATGCTCTTCACTAGGAAGCTACCCCTAACACA
CTATTCTACACACAGAAAATGCTCTTCACTAGACGCGTAGGTACCTCTACATTGATGGACCTTTCTCCAG
AATGAGGAGCCAAAATCATCTGAATTAAGTAGAGATCTCATTTGTCCCTGACTCATGATAATGTCTGTGC
TACAGTCCTGCATTAATTACTTTGCCCAAGTAGAAATACACTACCCATATAAGAATTTCACTTCTGAACA
AAACAAAATAAAAATCCACGAGTGGTGACCTCAAAATGAACTGGTTAAATTTAAGGACTCATTTTTAAAG
GTCAATGTCCTTTTGCTGCAAATACAGTTCCTATGCAGATGAGAAGTTGAACCTGACCTATGGAGCCGAG
CATAATTAGCCAGCTGCACCCTCATAATAAGGTGCAGATGGTTAATTGCACCAGCAAATAACTGCTTACT
TGTGGGCACAAAAGCCTGTACCTAAAATCATTGAAAGTATACTTGGGACTATTTATGCTCATGGCAAACA
AAACACATTTCCAAGGTTTCATCTGCGAACAGATCACAGCCAGCTCCAAATCCCTGCTTTGCGGGAGAGC
CATTCACGCTGCTGAGGTCTGGTCCAAGAGAGGGACCACTGGCCACAAAGCCACATATCAACTGGTGAAA
TATTTCTTGGGGTGCTGAATCGTTGTTGAGAGCTCGATTCAGCCGGGAGCTTAGGGAGGGGAGGTCACTT
CATAAGGGCTTGGGGGGGGAGTTGGAGCCACGAGTCGTCCAGCCGGAGCCCCGTGTGGCTGTGCTCCGGC
CTCAGAAGCATCCCCGGATCCAGATCTTTCGAAGCTAGCGCTACCGGTCGCCACCATGGTGAGCAAGGGC
GAGGAGCTGTTCACCGGGGTGGTGCCCATCCTGGTCGAGCTGGACGGCGACGTAAACGGCCACAAGTTCA
GCGTGTCCGGCGAGGGCGAGGGCGATGCCACCTACGGCAAGCTGACCCTGAAGCTGATCTGCACCACCGG
CAAGCTGCCCGTGCCCTGGCCCACCCTCGTGACCACCCTGGGCTACGGCGTGCAGTGCTTCGCCCGCTAC
CCCGACCACATGAAGCAGCACGACTTCTTCAAGTCCGCCATGCCCGAAGGCTACGTCCAGGAGCGCACCA
TCTTCTTCAAGGACGACGGCAACTACAAGACCCGCGCCGAGGTGAAGTTCGAGGGCGACACCCTGGTGAA
CCGCATCGAGCTGAAGGGCATCGACTTCAAGGAGGACGGCAACATCCTGGGGCACAAGCTGGAGTACAAC
TACAACAGCCACAACGTCTATATCACCGCCGACAAGCAGAAGAACGGCATCAAGGCCAACTTCAAGATCC
GCCACAACATCGAGGACGGCGGCGTGCAGCTCGCCGACCACTACCAGCAGAACACCCCCATCGGCGACGG
CCCCGTGCTGCTGCCCGACAACCACTACCTGAGCTACCAGTCCAAGCTGAGCAAAGACCCCAACGAGAAG
CGCGATCACATGGTCCTGCTGGAGTTCGTGACCGCCGCCGGGATCACTCTCGGCATGGACGAGCTGTACA
AGTAAGTCGACGGCGCGCCGCGGCCGCGAATTCGATATCATAATCAACCTCTGGATTACAAAATTTGTGA
AAGATTGACTGGTATTCTTAACTATGTTGCTCCTTTTACGCTATGTGGATACGCTGCTTTAATGCCTTTG
TATCATGCTATTGCTTCCCGTATGGCTTTCATTTTCTCCTCCTTGTATAAATCCTGGTTAGTTCTTGCCA
CGGCGGAACTCATCGCCGCCTGCCTTGCCCGCTGCTGGACAGGGGCTCGGCTGTTGGGCACTGACAATTC
CGTGGCTCGAGAGATCTTCGACTGTGCCTTCTAGTTGCCAGCCATCTGTTGTTTGCCCCTCCCCCGTGCC
TTCCTTGACCCTGGAAGGTGCCACTCCCACTGTCCTTTCCTAATAAAATGAGGAAATTGCATCGCATTGT
CTGAGTAGGTGTCATTCTATTCTGGGGGGTGGGGTGGGGCAGGACAGCAAGGGGGAGGATTGGGAAGACA
ATAGCAGGCATGAGATCTCACGTGCGGACCGAGCGGCCGCAGGAACCCCTAGTGATGGAGTTGGCCACTC
CCTCTCTGCGCGCTCGCTCGCTCACTGAGGCCGGGCGACCAAAGGTCGCCCGACGCCCGGGCTTTGCCCG
GGCGGCCTCAGTGAGCGAGCGAGCGCGCAGCTGCCTGCAGGGGCGCCTGATGCGGTATTTTCTCCTTACG
CATCTGTGCGGTATTTCACACCGCATA
[95 nt withheld, positions 2548-2642]
T
[46 nt withheld, positions 2644-2689]
C
[141 nt withheld, positions 2691-2831]
CCTTTGACGTTGGAGTCCACGTTCTTT
[37 nt withheld, positions 2859-2895]
ACTCTATCTCGGGCTATTCTTTTGATTTATAAGGGATTTTGCCGATTTCGGTCTATTGGTTAAAAAATGA
GCTGATTTAACAAAAATTTAACGCGAATTTTAACAAAATATTAACGTTTACAATTTTATGGTGCACTCTC
AGTACAATCTGCTCTGATGCCGCATAGTTAAGCCAGCCCCGACACCCGCCAACACCCGCTGACGCGCCCT
GACGGGCTTGTCTGCTCCCGGCATCCGCTTACAGACAAGCTGTGACCGTCTCCGGGAGCTGCATGTGTCA
GAGGTTTTCACCGTCATCACCGAAACGCGCGAGACGAAAGGGCCTCGTGATACGCCTATTTTTATAGGTT
AATGTCATGATAATAATGGTTTCTTAGACGTCAGGTGGCACTTTTCGGGGAAATGTGCGCGGAACCCCTA
TTTGTTTATTTTTCTAAATACATTCAAATATGTATCCGCTCATGAGACAATAACCCTGATAAATGCTTCA
ATAATATTGAAAAAGGAAGAGTATGAGTATTCAACATTTCCGTGTCGCCCTTATTCCCTTTTTTGCGGCA
TTTTGCCTTCCTGTTTTTGCTCACCCAGAAACGCTGGTGAAAGTAAAAGATGCTGAAGATCAGTTGGGTG
CACGAGTGGGTTACATCGAACTGGATCTCAACAGCGGTAAGATCCTTGAGAGTTTTCGCCCCGAAGAACG
TTTTCCAATGATGAGCACTTTTAAAGTTCTGCTATGTGGCGCGGTATTATCCCGTATTGACGCCGGGCAA
GAGCAACTCGGTCGCCGCATACACTATTCTCAGAATGACTTGGTTGAGTACTCACCAGTCACAGAAAAGC
ATCTTACGGATGGCATGACAGTAAGAGAATTATGCAGTGCTGCCATAACCATGAGTGATAACACTGCGGC
CAACTTACTTCTGACAACGATCGGAGGACCGAAGGAGCTAACCGCTTTTTTGCACAACATGGGGGATCAT
GTAACTCGCCTTGATCGTTGGGAACCGGAGCTGAATGAAGCCATACCAAACGACGAGCGTGACACCACGA
TGCCTGTAGCAATGGCAACAACGTTGCGCAAACTATTAACTGGCGAACTACTTACTCTAGCTTCCCGGCA
ACAATTAATAGACTGGATGGAGGCGGATAAAGTTGCAGGACCACTTCTGCGCTCGGCCCTTCCGGCTGGC
TGGTTTATTGCTGATAAATCTGGAGCCGGTGAGCGTGGGTCTCGCGGTATCATTGCAGCACTGGGGCCAG
ATGGTAAGCCCTCCCGTATCGTAGTTATCTACACGACGGGGAGTCAGGCAACTATGGATGAACGAAATAG
ACAGATCGCTGAGATAGGTGCCTCACTGATTAAGCATTGGTAACTGTCAGACCAAGTTTACTCATATATA
CTTTAGATTGATTTAAAACTTCATTTTTAATTTAAAAGGATCTAGGTGAAGATCCTTTTTGATAATCTCA
TGACCAAAATCCCTTAACGTGAGTTTTCGTTCCACTGAGCGTCAGACCCCGTAGAAAAGATCAAAGGATC
TTCTTGAGATCCTTTTTTTCTGCGCGTAATCTGCTGCTTGCAAACAAAAAAACCACCGCTACCAGCGGTG
GTTTGTTTGCCGGATCAAGAGCTACCAACTCTTTTTCCGAAGGTAACTGGCTTCAGCAGAGCGCAGATAC
CAAATACTGTTCTTCTAGTGTAGCCGTAGTTAGGCCACCACTTCAAGAACTCTGTAGCACCGCCTACATA
CCTCGCTCTGCTAATCCTGTTACCAGTGGCTGCTGCCAGTGGCGATAAGTCGTGTCTTACCGGGTTGGAC
TCAAGACGATAGTTACCGGATAAGGCGCAGCGGTCGGGCTGAACGGGGGGTTCGTGCACACAGCCCAGCT
TGGAGCGAACGACCTACACCGAACTGAGATACCTACAGCGTGAGCTATGAGAAAGCGCCACGCTTCCCGA
AGGGAGAAAGGCGGACAGGTATCCGGTAAGCGGCAGGGTCGGAACAGGAGAGCGCACGAGGGAGCTTCCA
GGGGGAAACGCCTGGTATCTTTATAGTCCTGTCGGGTTTCGCCACCTCTGACTTGAGCGTCGATTTTTGT
GATGCTCGTCAGGGGGGCGGAGCCTATGGAAAAACGCCAGCAACGCGGCCTTTTTACGGTTCCTGGCCTT
TTGCTGGCCTTT
Features (pLannotate 1.2.2; 14 found; start..end, strand, type, name):
     23..50      +  repeat_region  AAV2 ITR (fragment): inverted terminal repeat of adeno-associated virus serotype 2 inverted
     79..106     +  repeat_region  AAV2 ITR (fragment): inverted terminal repeat of adeno-associated virus serotype 2 inverted
   1106..1822    +  CDS            SYFP2: SYFP2 is a basic (constitutively fluorescent) yellow fluorescent protein published in 2006, derived from Aequorea victoria. It is reported to be a very rapidly-maturing monomer with moderate acid sensitivity.
   1862..2019    +  misc_feature   WPRE (fragment): woodchuck hepatitis virus posttranscriptional regulatory element
   2025..2105    +  misc_feature   WPRE (fragment): woodchuck hepatitis virus posttranscriptional regulatory element
   2122..2233    +  polyA_signal   bGH poly(A) signal: bovine growth hormone polyadenylation signal
   2351..2491    +  repeat_region  AAV2 ITR: inverted terminal repeat of adeno-associated virus serotype 2 inverted
   2496..2547    -  misc_feature   bom (fragment): basis of mobility region from pBR322
   2566..3021    +  rep_origin     f1 ori (sequence partly withheld): f1 bacteriophage origin of replication; arrow indicates direction of (+) strand synthesis
   3022..3071    -  misc_feature   bom (fragment): basis of mobility region from pBR322
   3173..3208    -  CDS            rop (fragment): Rop protein, which maintains plasmids at low copy number; rop
   3303..3407    +  promoter       AmpR promoter: bla
   3408..4268    +  CDS            AmpR: β-lactamase; bla; confers resistance to ampicillin, carbenicillin, and related antibiotics
   4439..5027    +  rep_origin     ori: high-copy-number ColE1/pMB1/pBR322/pUC origin of replication
