[The description below was written by a language model from this plasmid's Addgene catalogue record and pLannotate feature annotations shown in this document.]
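Description:
AiP12039 - pAAV-3xSP10ins-AiE0354h-minRho-SYFP2-WPRE3-BGHpA (alias CN2039) is a recombinant AAV transfer plasmid of about 5.1 kb, built on a custom rAAV backbone for enhancer-driven reporter expression in mammalian brain tissue. It is maintained in bacteria as a high-copy plasmid through a ColE1/pUC-type origin and selected with ampicillin via the β-lactamase gene and its own promoter. An f1 phage origin and small remnants of pBR322 bom and rop sequences also sit in the backbone. The expression cassette is bounded by AAV2 inverted terminal repeats, which allow it to be replicated and packaged into AAV particles. The automated annotation detects the right ITR in full but only short fragments of the left one.

The payload is SYFP2, a fast-maturing monomeric yellow fluorescent protein derived from Aequorea victoria. It is controlled by the enhancer AiE0354h (eHGT_354h), which was designed to direct AAV-mediated expression to Vip+ cortical interneurons. Judging from the construct name, this enhancer is paired with a minimal rhodopsin promoter (minRho) and preceded by three copies of an SP10 insulator element. None of these upstream parts is called in the feature table, which leaves the region ahead of the SYFP2 coding sequence unannotated. Downstream, two adjacent WPRE fragments correspond to the shortened WPRE3 element, which enhances transcript stability and expression while saving packaging capacity, and a bovine growth hormone polyadenylation signal follows. The enhancer position is flanked by retained MluI and SacI sites. The construct serves to fluorescently label Vip-type GABAergic interneurons after viral delivery, and the associated work concerns the morphoelectric properties of interneurons in human neocortex.
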