Addgene plasmid #208401: AiP12039 - pAAV-3xSP10ins-AiE0354h-minRho-SYFP2-WPRE3-BGHpA (Alias: CN2039)
Purpose: AiE0354h is an enhancer sequence designed to drive AAV-mediated transgene expression in Vip+ cortical interneurons
Depositing lab: Allen Institute for Brain Science & Jonathan Ting. Depositing organization: Allen Institute. Publication: Signature morphoelectric properties of diverse GABAergic interneurons in the human neocortex. Lee BR, Dalley R, Miller JA, Chartrand T, Close J, Mann R, Mukora A, Ng L, Alfiler L, Baker K, Bertagnolli D, Brouner K, Casper T, Csajbok E, Donadio N, Driessens SLW, Egdorf T, Enstrom R, Galakhova AA, Gary A, Gelfand E, Goldy J, Hadley K, Heistek TS, Hill D, Hou WH, Johansen N, Jorstad N, Kim L, Kocsis AK, Kruse L, Kunst M, Leon G, Long B, Mallory M, Maxwell M, McGraw M, McMillen D, Melief EJ, Molnar G, Mortrud MT, Newman D, Nyhus J, Opitz-Araya X, Ozsvar A, Pham T, Pom A, Potekhina L, Rajanbabu R, Ruiz A, Sunkin SM, Szots I, Taskin N, Thyagarajan B, Tieu M, Trinh J, Vargas S, Vumbaco D, Waleboer F, Walling-Bell S, Weed N, Williams G, Wilson J, Yao S, Zhou T, Barzo P, Bakken T, Cobbs C, Dee N, Ellenbogen RG, Esposito L, Ferreira M, Gouwens NW, Grannan B, Gwinn RP, Hauptman JS, Hodge R, Jarsky T, Keene CD, Ko AL, Korshoej AR, Levi BP, Meier K, Ojemann JG, Patel A, Ruzevick J, Silbergeld DL, Smith K, Sorensen JC, Waters J, Zeng H, Berg J, Capogna M, Goriounova NA, Kalmbach B, de Kock CPJ, Mansvelder HD, Sorensen SA, Tamas G, Lein ES, Ting JT. Science. 2023 Oct 13;382(6667):eadf6484. doi: 10.1126/science.adf6484. Epub 2023 Oct 13. PubMed 37824669.
Backbone
  Vector backbone: rAAV
  Backbone manufacturer: custom
  Backbone size w/o insert (bp): 4368
  Total vector size (bp): 5088
  Vector type: Mammalian Expression, AAV, Synthetic Biology
Growth in bacteria
  Bacterial resistance: Ampicillin, 100 μg/mL
  Growth temperature: 30°C
  Growth strain: NEB Stable
  Copy number: High Copy
Gene/Insert
  Gene/Insert name: SYFP2
  Species: Synthetic
  Insert size (bp): 720
  Promoter: eHGT_354h (enhancer)
  Cloning method: Restriction Enzyme; 5′ cloning site MluI (not destroyed); 3′ cloning site SacI (not destroyed)
  Sequencing primers: 5′ n/a; 3′ n/a
Resource information
  A portion of this plasmid was derived from a plasmid made by: SYFP2 insert was derived from Addgene plasmid#22905
Terms and licenses: Academic/Nonprofit Terms; Industry Terms: Not Available to Industry
Depositor comments: Allen Institute plasmid ALIAS: AiP12039 This work supported by NIH BRAIN Initiative grant UF1MH128339
How to cite: AiP12039 - pAAV-3xSP10ins-AiE0354h-minRho-SYFP2-WPRE3-BGHpA (Alias: CN2039) was a gift from Allen Institute for Brain Science & Jonathan Ting (Addgene plasmid # 208401 ; http://n2t.net/addgene:208401 ; RRID:Addgene_208401)
